Addgene plasmid #53017: pHL 1277
Purpose: AmpR + PLtetO-1::RBS (st7) gfp::T1 terminator + PLlacO-1::RBS (st7) mCherry::Asp terminator + ColE1
Depositing lab: Han Lim. Depositing organization: University of California, Berkeley. Publication: Modulating the frequency and bias of stochastic switching to control phenotypic variation. Hung M, Chang E, Hussein R, Frazier K, Shin JE, Sagawa S, Lim HN. Nat Commun. 2014 Aug 4;5:4574. doi: 10.1038/ncomms5574. PubMed 25087841.
Backbone
  Vector backbone: unknown
  Backbone manufacturer: Lim lab
  Vector type: Bacterial Expression, Synthetic Biology
Growth in bacteria
  Bacterial resistance: Ampicillin, 100 μg/mL
  Growth temperature: 37°C
  Growth strain: DH5alpha
  Copy number: High Copy
Gene/Insert 1
  Gene/Insert name: GFP
  Species: Aequorea victoria
  Promoter: pLtetO-1
  Tag / fusion protein: RBS(st7) (N terminal on insert)
  Cloning method: Unknown
  Sequencing primers: 5′ unknown; 3′ gfp-R
Gene/Insert 2
  Gene/Insert name: mCherry
  Species: Synthetic
  Promoter: pLlacO-1
  Tag / fusion protein: RBS(st7) (N terminal on insert)
  Cloning method: Unknown
  Sequencing primers: 5′ unknown; 3′ mCherry-R
Terms and licenses: Academic/Nonprofit Terms; Industry Terms: Not Available to Industry
How to cite: pHL 1277 was a gift from Han Lim (Addgene plasmid # 53017 ; http://n2t.net/addgene:53017 ; RRID:Addgene_53017)
