[The description below was written by a language model from this plasmid's Addgene catalogue record.]
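Description:
pHL 1277 is a bacterial expression and synthetic-biology plasmid that carries two independent fluorescent reporter cassettes on a high-copy ColE1 replicon. It is maintained in E. coli under ampicillin selection through an AmpR marker. The record lists the backbone itself as unknown, noting only that it was built in the depositing laboratory, and it does not give the cloning method.

The first cassette places Aequorea victoria GFP under the PLtetO-1 promoter, a hybrid phage lambda PL-derived promoter bearing tet operator sites. This promoter is repressed by TetR and relieved by tetracycline analogues. Translation is driven by a ribosome binding site designated st7, and transcription ends at a T1 terminator. The second cassette places mCherry under PLlacO-1, the analogous PL-derived promoter carrying lac operators. It is repressed by LacI and induced by IPTG, uses the same st7 RBS, and is followed by a terminator the record calls the Asp terminator. The catalogue lists the RBS in its "tag" field, but it is a translation initiation element rather than a protein fusion, so both reporters appear to be expressed untagged. The plasmid as described encodes no repressors, so any regulation would depend on TetR and LacI supplied by the host strain or by another construct.

Because the two promoters share a common design and an identical RBS, the green and red signals give a comparable two-colour readout of TetR- and LacI-controlled promoter activity in single cells. This fits the associated study on modulating the frequency and bias of stochastic switching to control phenotypic variation, although the record does not spell out the plasmid's exact role in that work.
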