>Addgene plasmid #53017 | pHL 1277 | addgene partial sequence | sequence record 83861 | GFP-R 5'-CCATCTAATTCAACAAGAATTGGGACAAC-3'
CATTTTTTTTCCTCCTTAGTCGACAGTATCTCTATCACTGCATAGGGATGTCAATCTCTATCACTGATAG
GGACTCGAGGTGAAGACGAAAGGGCCTCGTGATACGCCTATTTTTATAGGTTAATGTCATGATAATAATG
GTTTCTTAGACGTCAGGTGGCACTTTTCGGGGAAATGTGCGCGGAACCCCTATTTGTTTATTTTTCTAAA
TACATTCAAATATGTATCCGCTCATGAGACAATAACCCTGATAAATGCTTCAATAATATTGAAAAAGGAA
GAGTATGAGTATTCAACATTTCCGTGTCGCCCTTATTCCCTTTTTTGCGGCATTTTGCCTTCCTGTTTTT
GCTCACCCAGAAACGCTGGTGAAAGTAAAAGATGCTGAAGATCAGTTGGGTGCACGAGTGGGTTACATCG
AACTGGATCTCAACAGCGGTAAGATCCTTGAGAGTTTTCGCCCCGAAGAACGTTTTCCAATGATGAGCAC
TTTTAAAGTTCTGCTATGTGGCGCGGTATTATCCCGTATTGACGCCGGGCAAGAGCAACTCGGTCGCCGC
ATACACTATTCTCAGAATGACTTGGTTGAGTACTCACCAGTCACAGAAAAGCATCTTACGGATGGCATGA
CAGTAAGAGAATTATGCAGTGCTGCCATAACCATGAGTGATAACACTGCGGCCAACTTACTTCTGACAAC
GATCGGAGGACCGAAGGAGCTAACCGCTT
