>Addgene plasmid #53017 | pHL 1277 | addgene partial sequence | sequence record 84019 | mCherry-R 5'-TTGGTCACCTTCAGCTTGG-3'
CATGAACTCCTTGATGATGGCCATGTTATCCTCCTCGCCCTTGCTCACCATTTTTTTTCCTCCTTACCCG
GGAGTATCTTGTTATCCGCTCACAATGTCAATGTTATCCGCTCACATTTATGGATCCGCGCCTAGGTCTA
GGGCGGCGGATTTGTCCTACTCAGGAGAGCGTTCACCGACAAACAACAGATAAAACGAAAGGCCCAGTCT
TTCGACTGAGCCTTTCGTTTTATTTGATGCCTCTAGCACGCGTACCATGGGCCCTTATTTGTATAGTTCA
TCCATGCCATGTGTAATCCCAGCAGCTGTTACAAACTCAAGAAGGACCATGTGGTCTCTCTTTTCGTTGG
GATCTTTCGAAAGGGCAGATTGTGTGGACAGGTAATGGTTGTCTGGTAAAAGGACAGGGCCATCGCCAAT
TGGAGTATTTTGTTGATAATGGTCTGCTAGTTGAACGCTTCCATCTTCAATGTTGTGTCTAATTTTGAAG
TTAACTTTGATTCCATTCTTTTGTTTGTCTGCCATGATGTATACATTGTGTGAGTTATAGTTGTATTCCA
ATTTGTGTCCAAGAATGTTTCCATCTTCTTTAAAATCAATACCTTTTAACTCGATTCTATTAACAAAGGG
TATCACCTTCAAAACTTGACTTCAGCACGTGTCTTTGTAGTTCCCGTCAT
