>Addgene plasmid #53017 | pHL 1277 | addgene partial sequence | sequence record 103082 | GFP-F 5'-GGTCCTTCTTGAGTTTGTAAC-3'
AATAAGGGCCCATGGTACGCGTGCTAGAGGCATCAAATAAAACGAAAGGCTCAGTCGAAAGACTGGGCCT
TTCGTTTTATCTGTTGTTTGTCGGTGAACGCTCTCCTGAGTAGGACAAATCCGCCGCCCTAGACCTAGGC
GCGGATCCATAAATGTGAGCGGATAACATTGACATTGTGAGCGGATAACAAGATACTCCCGGGTAAGGAG
GAAAAAAAATGGTGAGCAAGGGCGAGGAGGATAACATGGCCATCATCAAGGAGTTCATGCGCTTCAAGGT
GCACATGGAGGGCTCCGTGAACGGCCACGAGTTCGAGATCGAGGGCGAGGGCGAGGGCCGCCCCTACGAG
GGCACCCAGACCGCCAAGCTGAAGGTGACCAAGGGCGGCCCCCTGCCCTTCGCCTGGGACATCCTGTCCC
CTCAGTTCATGTACGGCTCCAAGGCCTACGTGAAGCACCCCGCCGACATCCCCGACTACTTGAAGCTGTC
CTTCCCCGAGGGCTTCAAGTGGGAGCGCGTGATGAACTTCGAGGACGGCGGCGTGGTGACCGTGACCCAG
GACTCCTCCCTGCAGGACGGCGAGTTCATCTACAAGGTGAAGCTGCGCGGCACCAACTTCCCCTCCGACG
GCCCCGTAATGCAGAAGAAGACAATGGGCTGGGAGGCCTCCTCCGAGCGGATGTA
